>Addgene plasmid #191088 | pEY95 | addgene full sequence | sequence record 376133 | Addgene NGS Result
TCACACAGGAAACAGCTATGACCATGATTACGCCAAGCTGTAAGTTTAAACATGATCTTACTAACTAACT
ATTCTCATTTAAATTTTCAGAGCTTAAAAATGGCTGAAATCACTCACAACGATGGATACGCTAACAACTT
GGAAATGAAATAAGCTTGCATGCCTGCAGTCACCCGTTTCACCATATCCATTTAAATGAATAAACAATAA
TTGCTTAATGGGAAAAATGGTTGACATTTTGCACTTCTTGATTACTTTGTGAAACTGAACTATTCGAACT
CTCTGAAAATATTATAAATTTCCTAAAAATTTCATGCAAAATTTCGAAAAAAAGGGCATGTTTCACAATT
AGCATATCTGTGCAAATTGTATTACTGATGTTGCTTAACTTTTTGATCAACAAAGATATGCATTTAATTT
TTTTGTTCTCGCGTCATTTAGTTTTTATTTTTATTTACTTGGGGTCTCTAAATCTGCAAAAGTAAAAAAT
GAAATATTAAGCAGGTGAAAAATGAGTGAAATATAGTTTCTACCCGTTCCTTTTAGAAATTAATTTTCAC
CTGTCATGATTGTTCTTTAAAATTTTTAAAGTGAATTTTGTAGCAATTTTACATTGATTTTTGTGAATTT
GATGCAACATCATCATATGAGAAAAATTTTAGATTTTTAAGTTTCTATTTAATTTTTTTTTCAAAAAAAA
ATTACTGTTTCAAAATTAGCATATTTGACAAAATTATGTTGCGGGTGTGATACGTTTGTATTATACAATT
TTCCTAAACAAAAAAAATAAGGACTTTGTCATATTTAGAAAAAAGGAAAACGTTACGAACTGACAGGGAA
TAAATTACATATTTAGTACTTTCTAAAAACCAGGTGAAACATATTTTTAGAGCTGTCGTCATTGAGTTTT
GTTTTCGAAAATGACGTTTTGAGTTCACTTTTGAGATTTTCTCCTTCTCCTTAACAAGATTTTCTAACCT
TCCATTAAATATTTCTAGAATTTTAATTTTCTTTTTCTACCGTGCCCAAATATTACCATTTTTATGTCAC
ATTTTACCAATATTCAAATTTAAAAATTACGTTTTGTTTTGTTTCCATCTCTTCCTTATTTACATATCTT
TTAGTTCATTAGTGTTTAATCAGAAGTATATACGCTTCAGTCACCAGACAGGCAACATCATGATCCTCAA
CGCTTTTCGATGAAAATGACTCATTTCCATTTTCCACTACTTCACATTGTGGTTTAAAAACGAAAAACAT
TTTTTAATCATTCTCTTCTCTTCATAAATTTTCAGGTAAACTTTTTTATTTGATTCCTTAATTGACCTTT
TGACAAATCTCTAACTCATCTACTAGTTTAAAATAAAACATTGTTGGTCTAATAAGAATCTCTAATAAGA
ATTTGCAAATCTTAATAGAAATCCGATAACCAAAATAACCAATTTTGATCACATTTTTTGAAAATCTCTA
ATTACAACCTAGTTCCCTCTTTCCTTTTCAAAAGTTCAACTAGCCTGCTCACTGGCTCTCCATATTTTTT
TCCCGTATACTTGATATTTAATCTCAATATCCTTCTTTTTTCAACATCTAATCCTCTACTCTTTTCATTC
TCTCTATTCATTTCATATTCTTTGAGTTTTTCTTTTCAATTGCACCTATGGGTAGATTAGATTGCGATTT
ACATTTTCCTCTCCGGTAAGCTTATATGCTCAAACTACGAGCTTGGTTTATTTTTATTATTACACTTGCT
CGCTTTCTTATTTCAAGTGCCACCTGGTTGGATTCTTATCCAACTTTTTTAATTTTTGAAAATGAGTATG
TATGTATATTTGATAATCTTGTTTAGCTAAAATAATTAAAATCGCAGCGTGATTATTGCAGCAAAATTAA
TAAAAATGGCATGCTCATATGTGCAACACGAAACAGTACATTTTAGTTTGAGTTTTTTAAAGTTTTAGTT
TATATTCTCGTCAATCGCGATATTTTTTATCAGACAAAGTTCTTGCGAATCAGAACAAAATATCCGTGAC
GTTTATATTTTTAAATTCCAAGTTTCCATCTTTTCTTTTTTAAAATACAAAATTACTTTATTTTTACATT
TTAGTTAGAAGAGAACCGCTTAAAGGTGGTGTAGTCGAATTTTTTTTAATTGCCTTATTAGACTCAAGAT
TGTCTGAAAACGCCAAATTTCATAAGAAACTTCTTGAAAACTTTTCAGAAAAAAGTTATTACGGCTCAAA
AAATGGCCTAAAATTAGTTAAAATTGGAAATTTGACCAACTTATCTTTGTCGCAGCGGCTGGAAACAATT
TTTTTGAAATCACCGTCAAATTTTGAGTACACAAGTTGCTTACCTTGCGTTTTAAGCTTCATTAAAGTAT
TTAAAAGTCGATGTACGGCGAGTTTTGGCTCAAAAAAATTAAAAATCTCGCCGTTCATCGATTTTTAAGT
ACTTTAATGAAGTTTAAAACGCAAGGTAAGCAACTTGTACACTCAAAATTTGACGGTGATTTTTAAAAAA
ATTGTTTCCAGCCGCTGCGACATTGACAAGTTAGTCAAATTTCCGACTTTAACTAATTTTAGATCATTTT
TTGAGCCGTCATAACTTTTTTCTAAAAAGTTTTCAAGAAGTTTCACTCTGAAATTTGGTGTTTTCAGACA
ATTTTGAGTCTAATAAAGCAATAAAAAAAATTCGACTACACCACCTTTAATGTGAAACTACTGTGTAAAT
TTGGTAGAGCATATATGTATGAGCATCGTGAAACAGTAAACATTAAAACCTAATTTAACTTACGTTAAAT
ACGAAAAGTATATCATACTACTTGAAGCGTGGCTGCTAGTTGGAAAATTAGCTCATTTTGAACATATTTC
GCTGAAGGCCGCTTGAATAAAAAGCTAAAAAGCTATGAGCCAAAACAAGTCAAAAATAAAAATTTAATTT
CGATATTTTCGAGATAAAAACATTTTGAAATGTTATAAATTAAATAAACTTATCAAATTTTTTTAAATTA
AAATCGGTTTATTAATCGATTTTACTGAAAAATTGAACATGAAAGTATTACAATTTCGATGATCTTTTCT
GTTGGGTCAATTTGCTCTTGATTTCAAGTTTTATATTATATTTTTATTTTAAAATTAATGCTAAAAATAG
TATTTTTAGGGCGTTTCTAACATATTTTCCCGTTATATTAAGCGAATAGTACTATGGAATTAACAGACAT
ATTTATATGAGCACCATGAAACAGTAAACAGTGTGTTAAAAATGCTCGAAACTAAGAAAATTGTTTTTTT
TTACATTGGGAGGTTTCACATCTAACAAAAATAAATTTAAAACCCAATAATTTTTGTATAAAACTACATA
GCAATAAATTTATTACTTGGGAAAAAACACCAGAAATTTTAATCTTCGGTGTTTTAGAAATATAAAATAA
AAATTTTTATTTTTCTAACCGGAAATGTTTCTATTTTATTTTGTGAAATTAATTACAAAATTTAGAGCTT
GTTAGGTAAATAAACTTCAGAAGTTCAGAAAGTTCAAAATAATACAGCTTTTTTTAAAAATTAAAAATTT
CAAGTTTCTTGAAGATGCCTAGACTTCGTTTTTTATTCATGTCACGAAAAAGTCTGAATTTTCAGAAAAA
CTATGTTTTATCTAAAAATTGCACAAAAAAATTTTTCTGTTTTATTTGACTATAAATTTCAGATTAAATT
AATTCAAATTTACAACTTAGACAATTTAGATAATTTACTGTTTCATGTTTTTTATATAGGTACTGTGTTG
TTTTGTTTTTCTATTCATTGCTTGGTCTTTTTTTTCCATGAAATCACATATCTCACACTTTCAAAAATCA
GGTTCCCACAAGATCATTACTCCGTCAAAGTCCACAAAACAAGTGCAACACACAAATTACTCATACTTCT
GATTTAGAATTTTTGAAAACAGAAAAACAGAAAATAATCAGTTCTCATTAGGAAAGGTACATAAATAAGC
CGAAAGAAGCTTGAAAATTGAATTTTCATATGACTCTTCACGTGATTTTAGTGCAAAACTTTCCAAAAAC
AAAACTCCAAATGTTTTAAATTCCAACTGATTTCAAAGATTTTATTGAATCAATTAAATTCTTCAAAATA
AATTAAAATTCTGAAACAGAGTTTTTTTTTTCAACTTTCCAATTTCTCCATTTTAAACCTGATATGCGCC
TTATTAAATTCACACCATAGAAAACTCAAAATTTCAGTCCAAAATTACCACTAGAATTTCAAACCCGGGA
TTGGCCAAAGGACCCAAAGGTATGTTTCGAATGATACTAACATAACATAGAACATTTTCAGGAGGACCCT
TGCTTGGAGGGTACCGAGCTCAGAAAAAATGACCGCTCCAAAGAAGAAGCGCAAGGTTCCAGTCGAGAAG
ATGACTGCCCCAAAAAAGAAACGTAAGGTCCCGCGGATGTCAGAGCTTATTAAGGAGAATATGCATATGA
AACTGTACATGGAAGGAACCGTGGACAACCATCACTTTAAGTGCACTTCGGAGGGGGAAGGCAAACCGTA
CGAGGGCACCCAGACCATGCGAATCAAGGTGGTCGAGGGAGGCCCACTGCCCTTCGCCTTCGACATTCTG
GTAAGTTTAAACATATATATACTAACTAACCCTGATTATTTAAATTTTCAGGCTACTAGCTTCCTGTACG
GCAGCAAGACTTTTATTAATCACACCCAGGGCATCCCGGACTTCTTCAAACAGTCGTTCCCTGAGGGCTT
CACATGGGAGCGTGTGACCACATACGAAGACGGTGGCGTTCTCACCGCTACCCAGGACACCAGCCTCCAG
GACGGTTGCCTCATATATAATGTGGTAAGTTTAAACAGTTCGGTACTAACTAACCATACATATTTAAATT
TTCAGAAGATCCGGGGAGTAAACTTCACATCCAATGGTCCGGTTATGCAGAAGAAAACACTCGGCTGGGA
GGCCTTCACCGAGACGCTGTATCCGGCTGACGGAGGCCTGGAAGGTCGAAACGACATGGCCCTGAAGCTC
GTCGGCGGTAGCCATCTCATCGCAAACGCTAAGACCACATATAGATCCAAGAAACCGGTAAGTTTAAACA
TGATTTTACTAACTAACTAATCTGATTTAAATTTTCAGGCTAAGAACCTTAAAATGCCGGGAGTCTACTA
TGTTGACTACAGACTGGAACGGATCAAGGAGGCCAACAACGAGACCTACGTCGAGCAGCACGAGGTTGCA
GTTGCCAGATACTGCGACCTCCCGAGCAAACTGGGTCACAAGCTTAATCCTAGGATACCGGTGGGTGAAG
ACCCACCAAAGCCATCTGCCAAGGGAGCCAAGAAGGCCGCCAAGACCGTTACGAAGCCAAAGGACGGAAA
GAAGAGACGTCATGCCCGTAAGGAATCATACTCCGTCTACATCTACCGTGTCCTCAAGCAAGTTCATCCA
GACACTGGAGTTTCCTCCAAAGCCATGTCTATCATGAACTCTTTTGTCAACGATGTCTTCGAGCGTATTG
CTGCTGAAGCATCCCGTCTTGCTCACTACAACAAGCGTTCCACAATCTCATCCCGCGAAATTCAGACCGC
TGTCCGTCTGATCCTTCCAGGAGAGCTTGCCAAGCACGCCGTGTCTGAGGGAACCAAGGCCGTTACCAAG
TACACTTCCAGCAAGTAGGAATTCCAACTGAGCGCCGGTCGCTACCATTACCAACTTGTCTGGTGTCAAA
AATAATAGGGGCCGCTGTCATCAGAGTAAGTTTAAACTGAGTTCTACTAACTAACGAGTAATATTTAAAT
TTTCAGCATCTCGCGCCCGTGCCTCTGACTTCTAAGTCCAATTACTCTTCAACATCCCTACATGCTCTTT
CTCCCTGTGCTCCCACCCCCTATTTTTGTTATTATCAAAAAACTTCTCTTAATTTCTTTGTTTTTTAGCT
TCTTTTAAGTCACCTCTAACAATGAAATTGTGTAGATTCAAAAATAGAATTAATTCGTAATAAAAAGTCG
AAAAAAATTGTGCTCCCTCCCCCCATTAATAATAATTCTATCCCAAAATCTACACAATGTTCTGTGTACA
CTTCTTATGTTTTTTACTTCTGATAAATTTTTTTGAAACATCATAGAAAAAACCGCACACAAAATACCTT
ATCATATGTTACGTTTCAGTTTATGACCGCAATTTTTATTTCTTCGCACGTCTGGGCCTCTCATGACGTC
AAATCATGCTCATCGTGAAAAAGTTTTGGAGTATTTTTGGAATTTTTCAATCAAGTGAAAGTTTATGAAA
TTAATTTTCCTGCTTTTGCTTTTTGGGGTTTCCCCTATTGTTTGTCAAGATTTCGAGGACGGCGTTTTTC
TTGCTAAAATCACAAGTATTGATGAGCACGATGCAAGAAAGATCGGAAGAAGGTTTGGGTTTGAGGCTCA
GTGGAAGGTGAGTAGAAGTTGATAATTTGAAAGTGGAGTAGTGTCTATGGGGTTTTTGCCTTAAATGACA
GAATACATTCCCAATATACCAAACATAACTGTTTCCTACTAGTCGGCCGTACGGGCCCTTTCGTCTCGCG
CGTTTCGGTGATGACGGTGAAAACCTCTGACACATGCAGCTCCCGGAGACGGTCACAGCTTGTCTGTAAG
CGGATGCCGGGAGCAGACAAGCCCGTCAGGGCGCGTCAGCGGGTGTTGGCGGGTGTCGGGGCTGGCTTAA
CTATGCGGCATCAGAGCAGATTGTACTGAGAGTGCACCATATGCGGTGTGAAATACCGCACAGATGCGTA
AGGAGAAAATACCGCATCAGGCGGCCTTAAGGGCCTCGTGATACGCCTATTTTTATAGGTTAATGTCATG
ATAATAATGGTTTCTTAGACGTCAGGTGGCACTTTTCGGGGAAATGTGCGCGGAACCCCTATTTGTTTAT
TTTTCTAAATACATTCAAATATGTATCCGCTCATGAGACAATAACCCTGATAAATGCTTCAATAATATTG
AAAAAGGAAGAGTATGAGTATTCAACATTTCCGTGTCGCCCTTATTCCCTTTTTTGCGGCATTTTGCCTT
CCTGTTTTTGCTCACCCAGAAACGCTGGTGAAAGTAAAAGATGCTGAAGATCAGTTGGGTGCACGAGTGG
GTTACATCGAACTGGATCTCAACAGCGGTAAGATCCTTGAGAGTTTTCGCCCCGAAGAACGTTTTCCAAT
GATGAGCACTTTTAAAGTTCTGCTATGTGGCGCGGTATTATCCCGTATTGACGCCGGGCAAGAGCAACTC
GGTCGCCGCATACACTATTCTCAGAATGACTTGGTTGAGTACTCACCAGTCACAGAAAAGCATCTTACGG
ATGGCATGACAGTAAGAGAATTATGCAGTGCTGCCATAACCATGAGTGATAACACTGCGGCCAACTTACT
TCTGACAACGATCGGAGGACCGAAGGAGCTAACCGCTTTTTTGCACAACATGGGGGATCATGTAACTCGC
CTTGATCGTTGGGAACCGGAGCTGAATGAAGCCATACCAAACGACGAGCGTGACACCACGATGCCTGTAG
CAATGGCAACAACGTTGCGCAAACTATTAACTGGCGAACTACTTACTCTAGCTTCCCGGCAACAATTAAT
AGACTGGATGGAGGCGGATAAAGTTGCAGGACCACTTCTGCGCTCGGCCCTTCCGGCTGGCTGGTTTATT
GCTGATAAATCTGGAGCCGGTGAGCGTGGGTCTCGCGGTATCATTGCAGCACTGGGGCCAGATGGTAAGC
CCTCCCGTATCGTAGTTATCTACACGACGGGGAGTCAGGCAACTATGGATGAACGAAATAGACAGATCGC
TGAGATAGGTGCCTCACTGATTAAGCATTGGTAACTGTCAGACCAAGTTTACTCATATATACTTTAGATT
GATTTAAAACTTCATTTTTAATTTAAAAGGATCTAGGTGAAGATCCTTTTTGATAATCTCATGACCAAAA
TCCCTTAACGTGAGTTTTCGTTCCACTGAGCGTCAGACCCCGTAGAAAAGATCAAAGGATCTTCTTGAGA
TCCTTTTTTTCTGCGCGTAATCTGCTGCTTGCAAACAAAAAAACCACCGCTACCAGCGGTGGTTTGTTTG
CCGGATCAAGAGCTACCAACTCTTTTTCCGAAGGTAACTGGCTTCAGCAGAGCGCAGATACCAAATACTG
TTCTTCTAGTGTAGCCGTAGTTAGGCCACCACTTCAAGAACTCTGTAGCACCGCCTACATACCTCGCTCT
GCTAATCCTGTTACCAGTGGCTGCTGCCAGTGGCGATAAGTCGTGTCTTACCGGGTTGGACTCAAGACGA
TAGTTACCGGATAAGGCGCAGCGGTCGGGCTGAACGGGGGGTTCGTGCACACAGCCCAGCTTGGAGCGAA
CGACCTACACCGAACTGAGATACCTACAGCGTGAGCTATGAGAAAGCGCCACGCTTCCCGAAGGGAGAAA
GGCGGACAGGTATCCGGTAAGCGGCAGGGTCGGAACAGGAGAGCGCACGAGGGAGCTTCCAGGGGGAAAC
GCCTGGTATCTTTATAGTCCTGTCGGGTTTCGCCACCTCTGACTTGAGCGTCGATTTTTGTGATGCTCGT
CAGGGGGGCGGAGCCTATGGAAAAACGCCAGCAACGCGGCCTTTTTACGGTTCCTGGCCTTTTGCTGGCC
TTTTGCTCACATGTTCTTTCCTGCGTTATCCCCTGATTCTGTGGATAACCGTATTACCGCCTTTGAGTGA
GCTGATACCGCTCGCCGCAGCCGAACGACCGAGCGCAGCGAGTCAGTGAGCGAGGAAGCGGAAGAGCGCC
CAATACGCAAACCGCCTCTCCCCGCGCGTTGGCCGATTCATTAATGCAGCTGGCACGACAGGTTTCCCGA
CTGGAAAGCGGGCAGTGAGCGCAACGCAATTAATGTGAGTTAGCTCACTCATTAGGCACCCCAGGCTTTA
CACTTTATGCTTCCGGCTCGTATGTTGTGTGGAATTGTGAGCGGATAACAATT
Features (pLannotate 1.2.2; 13 found; start..end, strand, type, name):
    152..169     -  misc_feature   MCS (fragment): pUC18/19 multiple cloning site
   4453..5298    +  CDS            mTagBFP2: mTagBFP2 is a basic (constitutively fluorescent) blue fluorescent protein published in 2011, derived from Entacmaea quadricolor. It is reported to be a very rapidly-maturing monomer with very low acid sensitivity.
   5323..5685    +  CDS            his-11: H2B1_CAEEL - Experimental evidence at protein level: Swiss-Prot protein existence level 1. Core component of nucleosome. Nucleosomes wrap and compact DNA into chromatin, limiting DNA accessibility to the cellular machineries which require DNA as a template. Histones thereby play a central role in transcription regulation, DNA repair, DNA replication and chromosomal stability. DNA accessibility is regulated via a complex set of post-translational modifications of histones, also called histone code, and nucleosome remodeling. From Caenorhabditis elegans.
   6295..6447    +  CDS            aex-5 (fragment): AEX5_CAEEL - Also known as kpc-3 From Caenorhabditis elegans.
   6575..6610    +  CDS            rop (fragment): Rop protein, which maintains plasmids at low copy number; rop
   6712..6811    +  misc_feature   bom (fragment): basis of mobility region from pBR322
   6909..7013    +  promoter       AmpR promoter: bla
   7014..7874    +  CDS            AmpR: β-lactamase; bla; confers resistance to ampicillin, carbenicillin, and related antibiotics
   8045..8633    +  rep_origin     ori: high-copy-number ColE1/pMB1/pBR322/pUC origin of replication
   8816..8908    +  CDS            lacI (fragment): lac repressor; lacI; The lac repressor binds to the lac operator to inhibit transcription in E. coli. This inhibition can be relieved by adding lactose or isopropyl-β-D-thiogalactopyranoside (IPTG).
   8921..8942    +  protein_bind   CAP binding site: CAP binding activates transcription in the presence of cAMP. E. coli catabolite activator protein
   8957..8987    +  promoter       lac promoter: promoter for the E. coli lac operon
   8995..9011    +  protein_bind   lac operator: The lac repressor binds to the lac operator to inhibit transcription in E. coli. This inhibition can be relieved by adding lactose or isopropyl-β-D-thiogalactopyranoside (IPTG). lac repressor encoded by lacI
