[The description below was written by a language model from this plasmid's Addgene catalogue record and pLannotate feature annotations shown in this document.]
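Description:
pEY95 is a C. elegans expression plasmid of about 9 kb built on the pPD95.62 backbone, one of the standard worm reporter vectors. It is one of the NeuroPAL reporters, a system for multicolor identification of neurons across the whole brain. In E. coli it replicates from a high-copy ColE1/pUC-type origin and is selected with ampicillin through the bla (AmpR) gene and its own promoter. Remnants of pUC/pBR322 sequence are also annotated: a fragment of the multiple cloning site, the lac promoter, operator and CAP site, and short rop, bom and lacI fragments. These are backbone carry-over and have no role in the worm reporter.

The listed insert is gpa-18, a C. elegans gene, introduced by Gibson cloning with no mutation recorded. Given the stated purpose, it serves as the regulatory sequence driving the reporter. The feature table does not annotate this region, but a long unannotated stretch of roughly 4 kb lies between the MCS fragment and the fluorescent protein coding sequence, which is where the gpa-18 sequence presumably sits. The record does not give its exact boundaries. Downstream is the mTagBFP2 coding sequence, a rapidly maturing monomeric blue fluorescent protein. It is followed closely by his-11, a C. elegans histone H2B. Their arrangement suggests a fusion that tethers the fluorophore to chromatin, which matches the nuclear localization described. A short aex-5 match further downstream probably reflects 3' flanking sequence from the backbone, although the table does not annotate a 3' UTR. The plasmid marks gpa-18-expressing neurons with blue nuclei, and the record refers to the NeuroPAL publication for the actual expression pattern.
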