Addgene plasmid #191088: pEY95
Purpose: gpa-18 fluorescent neural reporter driving nuclear mTagBFP2 expression (refer to NeuroPAL paper for expression)
Depositing lab: Oliver Hobert & Eviatar Yemini. Depositing organization: Columbia University. Publication: NeuroPAL: A Multicolor Atlas for Whole-Brain Neuronal Identification in C. elegans. Yemini E, Lin A, Nejatbakhsh A, Varol E, Sun R, Mena GE, Samuel ADT, Paninski L, Venkatachalam V, Hobert O. Cell. 2021 Jan 7;184(1):272-288.e11. doi: 10.1016/j.cell.2020.12.012. Epub 2020 Dec 29. PubMed 33378642.
Backbone
  Vector backbone: pPD95.62
  Vector type: Worm Expression
Growth in bacteria
  Bacterial resistance: Ampicillin, 100 μg/mL
  Growth temperature: 37°C
  Growth strain: DH5alpha
  Copy number: Unknown
Gene/Insert
  Gene/Insert name: gpa-18
  Species: C. elegans (nematode)
  Mutation: None
  Entrez Gene: gpa-18 (a.k.a. CELE_W03F8.9)
  Cloning method: Gibson Cloning
Terms and licenses: Academic/Nonprofit Terms; Industry Terms: Not Available to Industry
How to cite: pEY95 was a gift from Oliver Hobert & Eviatar Yemini (Addgene plasmid # 191088 ; http://n2t.net/addgene:191088 ; RRID:Addgene_191088)
